Addgene plasmid #114677: mOtop1_pcDNA3
Purpose: This construct was used to express mouse Otop1 in HEK-293 cells
Depositing lab: Emily Liman. Depositing organization: University of Southern California. Publication: An evolutionarily conserved gene family encodes proton-selective ion channels. Tu YH, Cooper AJ, Teng B, Chang RB, Artiga DJ, Turner HN, Mulhall EM, Ye W, Smith AD, Liman ER. Science. 2018 Mar 2;359(6379):1047-1050. doi: 10.1126/science.aao3264. Epub 2018 Jan 25. PubMed 29371428.
Backbone
  Vector backbone: pcDNA3
  Backbone size w/o insert (bp): 5429
  Total vector size (bp): 7232
  Vector type: Mammalian Expression
Growth in bacteria
  Bacterial resistance: Ampicillin, 100 μg/mL
  Growth temperature: 37°C
  Growth strain: DH5alpha
  Copy number: High Copy
Gene/Insert
  Gene/Insert name: Otopetrin 1 (alt name: Otop1)
  Species: M. musculus (mouse)
  Insert size (bp): 1803
  Mutation: SNP (rs49325632): Glycine 396 to Alanine
  GenBank ID: NM_172709
  Entrez Gene: Otop1 (a.k.a. A530025J20Rik, Otp1, tlt)
  Promoter: CMV
  Cloning method: Gibson Cloning
  Sequencing primers: 5′ taatacgactcactataggg; 3′ TAGAAGGCACAGTCGAGG
Terms and licenses: Academic/Nonprofit Terms; Industry Terms: Not Available to Industry
Depositor comments: Note: mOtop1 contains G396A which is a known mutation/SNP
How to cite: mOtop1_pcDNA3 was a gift from Emily Liman (Addgene plasmid # 114677 ; http://n2t.net/addgene:114677 ; RRID:Addgene_114677)
