[The description below was written by a language model from this plasmid's Addgene catalogue record and pLannotate feature annotations shown in this document.]
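Description:
mOtop1_pcDNA3 is a mammalian expression plasmid built on the pcDNA3 backbone, about 7.2 kb in total, that carries the mouse Otopetrin 1 (Otop1) coding sequence as an insert of roughly 1.8 kb introduced by Gibson assembly. It is propagated in E. coli through a high-copy ColE1/pUC-type origin and selected with ampicillin via the β-lactamase gene. An f1 origin is also present, allowing single-stranded DNA production. For mammalian cells, the backbone supplies a neomycin phosphotransferase cassette driven by the SV40 early promoter and terminated by the SV40 poly(A) signal, which permits G418 selection of stable transfectants. Short annotated fragments of ble, lacI, the lac promoter/operator region, bom and an HIV-1 LTR appear to be backbone remnants or annotation matches rather than functional parts.

The Otop1 open reading frame sits downstream of the human cytomegalovirus immediate early enhancer and promoter and is followed by the bovine growth hormone polyadenylation signal, giving strong constitutive expression. No epitope tag or reporter is annotated, so the protein appears to be untagged. T7 and SP6 promoters flank the insert, which can serve for sequencing or in vitro transcription. The insert carries a glycine-to-alanine change at residue 396, which the depositor notes is a known SNP rather than an engineered mutation. Otop1 encodes a proton-selective ion channel that is also required for otoconia formation in the vestibular system, and the construct was used to express it in HEK-293 cells. The depositor and sequencing-derived records differ by a single nucleotide in length but give the same feature layout.
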