Features (pLannotate 1.2.2; 21 found; start..end, strand, type, name):
     59..1858    +  CDS            Otop1: OTOP1_MOUSE - Experimental evidence at protein level: Swiss-Prot protein existence level 1. Proton-selective channel that specifically transports protons into cells (PubMed:29371428). Proton channel activity is only weakly- sensitive to voltage (PubMed:29371428). Proton-selective channel activity is probably required in cell types that use changes in intracellular pH for cell signaling or to regulate biochemical or developmental processes (PubMed:29371428). In the vestibular system of the inner ear, required for the formation and function of otoconia, which are calcium carbonate crystals that
   1896..1914    -  promoter       SP6 promoter: promoter for bacteriophage SP6 RNA polymerase
   1940..2164    +  polyA_signal   bGH poly(A) signal: bovine growth hormone polyadenylation signal
   2168..2189    +  promoter       SV40 promoter (fragment): SV40 enhancer and early promoter
   2210..2638    +  rep_origin     f1 ori (sequence partly withheld): f1 bacteriophage origin of replication; arrow indicates direction of (+) strand synthesis
   2652..2982    +  promoter       SV40 promoter: SV40 enhancer and early promoter
   3049..3840    +  CDS            neo: KKA2_KLEPN - Also known as kan, nptII. Experimental evidence at protein level: Swiss-Prot protein existence level 1. Resistance to kanamycin, neomycin, paromomycin, ribostamycin, butirosin and gentamicin B. From Klebsiella pneumoniae.
   3864..4022    +  CDS            ble (fragment): BLE_KLEPN - Experimental evidence at protein level: Swiss-Prot protein existence level 1. Binding protein with a strong affinity to the bleomycin family of antibiotics. Binds to CL990; an antimitotic-antibiotic compound. From Klebsiella pneumoniae.
   4017..4138    +  polyA_signal   SV40 poly(A) signal: SV40 polyadenylation signal
   4211..4227    -  protein_bind   lac operator: The lac repressor binds to the lac operator to inhibit transcription in E. coli. This inhibition can be relieved by adding lactose or isopropyl-β-D-thiogalactopyranoside (IPTG). lac repressor encoded by lacI
   4235..4265    -  promoter       lac promoter: promoter for the E. coli lac operon
   4280..4301    -  protein_bind   CAP binding site: CAP binding activates transcription in the presence of cAMP. E. coli catabolite activator protein
   4314..4406    -  CDS            lacI (fragment): lac repressor; lacI; The lac repressor binds to the lac operator to inhibit transcription in E. coli. This inhibition can be relieved by adding lactose or isopropyl-β-D-thiogalactopyranoside (IPTG).
   4589..5177    -  rep_origin     ori: high-copy-number ColE1/pMB1/pBR322/pUC origin of replication
   5348..6208    -  CDS            AmpR: β-lactamase; bla; confers resistance to ampicillin, carbenicillin, and related antibiotics
   6209..6313    -  promoter       AmpR promoter: bla
   6380..6424    -  misc_feature   bom (fragment): basis of mobility region from pBR322
   6579..6958    +  enhancer       CMV enhancer: human cytomegalovirus immediate early enhancer
   6959..7162    +  promoter       CMV promoter: human cytomegalovirus (CMV) immediate early promoter
   7158..7191    +  LTR            5' LTR (truncated) (fragment): truncated 5' long terminal repeat (LTR) from HIV-1
   7207..7225    +  promoter       T7 promoter: promoter for bacteriophage T7 RNA polymerase
>Addgene plasmid #114677 | mOtop1_pcDNA3 | depositor full sequence | sequence record 216384 | mOtop1_pcDNA3 sequence 7232 bps
AAGCTTGGTACCGAGCTCGGATCCACTAGTAACGGCCGCCAGTGTGCTGGAATTCACCATGCCTGGGGGC
CCGGGCGCGCCCTCTTCTCCCGCAGCATCCTCAGGCTCCTCGCGTGCCGCGCCGTCGGGGATCGCGGCAT
GCCCTCTGTCCCCACCTCCCCTAGCCCGAGGGTCTCCACAAGCTTCCGGTCCCCGGCGCGGCGCCAGCGT
CCCGCAGAAGCTGGCGGAGACTCTGAGCAGCCAGTATGGACTGAACGTGTTCGTGGCGGGGCTGCTGTTC
CTGCTGGCCTGGGCGGTGCACGCGACGGGTGTGGGCAAGAGCGACCTGCTGTGCGTTCTAACCGCGCTTA
TGCTGCTGCAGCTGCTCTGGATGCTGTGGTACGTGGGTCGCAGCTACATGCAGCGCCGCCTCATCCGCCC
CAAGGACACGCACGCGGGTGCGCGCTGGCTTCGCGGAAGCATCACGTTGTTCGCGTTTATCACTGTCGTC
CTGGGATGCTTGAAAGTCGCATACTTCATTGGATTCTCGGAGTGCTTGTCAGCCACCGAGGGAGTTTTCC
CAGTCACCCATGCAGTGCATACCCTATTGCAGGTGTATTTCCTCTGGGGCCATGCTAAGGATATCATCAT
GTCTTTCAAAACACTGGAAAGGTTTGGGGTGATCCATTCAGTGTTCACGAACCTCCTACTGTGGGCCAAC
AGCGTCCTGAATGAATCAAAGCACCAGCTGAATGAGCACAAGGAACGGCTGATCACTCTGGGCTTTGGCA
ACATCACCATCGTTTTGGATGACCACACACCACAGTGTAACTGCACACCACCCGCCCTCTGCTCTGCCCT
CTCCCATGGGATTTACTATCTGTACCCCTTCAACATTGAGTACCAGATCCTGGCCTCGACCATGCTCTAC
GTGCTGTGGAAGAACATCGGGCGCAGAGTGGACAGCTCCCAGCACCAGAAGATGCAGTGCAGATTCGACG
GGGTCCTAGTGGGCTCCGTGCTGGGCTTGACAGTGCTGGCTGCCACCATCGCCGTGGTTGTGGTGTACAT
GATCCACATCGGGCGCTCCAAATCCAAGAGCGAGTCGGCTCTCATCATGTTCTATTTGTACGCTATCACG
GTGCTGCTGCTTATGGGGGCCGCAGGGCTAGTCGGAAGCTGGATTTACAGGGTGGATGAGAAGTCTCTGG
ATGAGTCAAAGAACCCAGCGCGCAAGCTGGATGTTGACCTGTTGGTGGCCACCGGCTCCGGCTCCTGGCT
CCTCTCCTGGGGCTCCATTCTGGCCATCGCCTGTGCTGAGACTCGCCCACCGTACACCTGGTACAACCTG
CCCTACTCGGTCCTGGTGATCGTGGAGAAGTATGTCCAAAACATTTTCATCATCGAGTCCGTGCACCTCG
AGCCTGAGGGGGTCCCGGAGGATGTGCGCACTCTGCGTGTGGTCACCGTCTGCAGCAGCGAGGCTGCCGC
ACTGGCTGCATCCACTCTCGGGAGCCAGGGGATGGCCCAGGATGGGTCACCTGCTGTCAATGGAAATCTG
TGTCTGCAGCAGAGGTGTGGGAAAGAGGACCAGGAGTCTGGCTGGGAAGGAGCTACGGGGACAACCCGAT
GTCTGGACTTCCTTCAGGGCGGCATGAAGAGGAGGCTTCTCAGAAACATCACGGCCTTTCTGTTTCTTTG
CAACATCTCGCTTTGGATTCCCCCTGCCTTTGGCTGCCGTCCCGAGTATGACAACGGATTGGAGGAAATT
GTCTTTGGCTTTGAACCCTGGATAATTGTGGTCAACCTGGCCATGCCCTTTTCCATTTTCTACCGGATGC
ACGCAGCTGCTGCCCTCTTTGAGGTCTATTGTAAGATCTAGGCGGCCGCTCGAGCATGCATCTAGAGGGC
CCTATTCTATAGTGTCACCTAAATGCTAGAGCTCGCTGATCAGCCTCGACTGTGCCTTCTAGTTGCCAGC
CATCTGTTGTTTGCCCCTCCCCCGTGCCTTCCTTGACCCTGGAAGGTGCCACTCCCACTGTCCTTTCCTA
ATAAAATGAGGAAATTGCATCGCATTGTCTGAGTAGGTGTCATTCTATTCTGGGGGGTGGGGTGGGGCAG
GACAGCAAGGGGGAGGATTGGGAAGACAATAGCAGGCATGCTGGGGATGCGGTGGGCTCTATGGCTTCTG
AGGCGGAAAGAACCAGCTGGGGCTCTAGGGGGTATCCCC
[124 nt withheld, positions 2210-2333]
C
[32 nt withheld, positions 2335-2366]
CA
[57 nt withheld, positions 2369-2425]
A
[49 nt withheld, positions 2427-2475]
CCTTTGACGTTGGAGTCCACGTTCTTT
[37 nt withheld, positions 2503-2539]
ACCCTATCTCGGTCTATTCTTTTGATTTATAAGGGATTTTGGGGATTTCGGCCTATTGGTTAAAAAATGA
GCTGATTTAACAAAAATTTAACGCGAATTAATTCTGTGGAATGTGTGTCAGTTAGGGTGTGGAAAGTCCC
CAGGCTCCCCAGGCAGGCAGAAGTATGCAAAGCATGCATCTCAATTAGTCAGCAACCAGGTGTGGAAAGT
CCCCAGGCTCCCCAGCAGGCAGAAGTATGCAAAGCATGCATCTCAATTAGTCAGCAACCATAGTCCCGCC
CCTAACTCCGCCCATCCCGCCCCTAACTCCGCCCAGTTCCGCCCATTCTCCGCCCCATGGCTGACTAATT
TTTTTTATTTATGCAGAGGCCGAGGCCGCCTCTGCCTCTGAGCTATTCCAGAAGTAGTGAGGAGGCTTTT
TTGGAGGCCTAGGCTTTTGCAAAAAGCTCCCGGGAGCTTGTATATCCATTTTCGGATCTGATCAAGAGAC
AGGATGAGGATCGTTTCGCATGATTGAACAAGATGGATTGCACGCAGGTTCTCCGGCCGCTTGGGTGGAG
AGGCTATTCGGCTATGACTGGGCACAACAGACAATCGGCTGCTCTGATGCCGCCGTGTTCCGGCTGTCAG
CGCAGGGGCGCCCGGTTCTTTTTGTCAAGACCGACCTGTCCGGTGCCCTGAATGAACTGCAGGACGAGGC
AGCGCGGCTATCGTGGCTGGCCACGACGGGCGTTCCTTGCGCAGCTGTGCTCGACGTTGTCACTGAAGCG
GGAAGGGACTGGCTGCTATTGGGCGAAGTGCCGGGGCAGGATCTCCTGTCATCTCACCTTGCTCCTGCCG
AGAAAGTATCCATCATGGCTGATGCAATGCGGCGGCTGCATACGCTTGATCCGGCTACCTGCCCATTCGA
CCACCAAGCGAAACATCGCATCGAGCGAGCACGTACTCGGATGGAAGCCGGTCTTGTCGATCAGGATGAT
CTGGACGAAGAGCATCAGGGGCTCGCGCCAGCCGAACTGTTCGCCAGGCTCAAGGCGCGCATGCCCGACG
GCGAGGATCTCGTCGTGACCCATGGCGATGCCTGCTTGCCGAATATCATGGTGGAAAATGGCCGCTTTTC
TGGATTCATCGACTGTGGCCGGCTGGGTGTGGCGGACCGCTATCAGGACATAGCGTTGGCTACCCGTGAT
ATTGCTGAAGAGCTTGGCGGCGAATGGGCTGACCGCTTCCTCGTGCTTTACGGTATCGCCGCTCCCGATT
CGCAGCGCATCGCCTTCTATCGCCTTCTTGACGAGTTCTTCTGAGCGGGACTCTGGGGTTCGAAATGACC
GACCAAGCGACGCCCAACCTGCCATCACGAGATTTCGATTCCACCGCCGCCTTCTATGAAAGGTTGGGCT
TCGGAATCGTTTTCCGGGACGCCGGCTGGATGATCCTCCAGCGCGGGGATCTCATGCTGGAGTTCTTCGC
CCACCCCAACTTGTTTATTGCAGCTTATAATGGTTACAAATAAAGCAATAGCATCACAAATTTCACAAAT
AAAGCATTTTTTTCACTGCATTCTAGTTGTGGTTTGTCCAAACTCATCAATGTATCTTATCATGTCTGTA
TACCGTCGACCTCTAGCTAGAGCTTGGCGTAATCATGGTCATAGCTGTTTCCTGTGTGAAATTGTTATCC
GCTCACAATTCCACACAACATACGAGCCGGAAGCATAAAGTGTAAAGCCTGGGGTGCCTAATGAGTGAGC
TAACTCACATTAATTGCGTTGCGCTCACTGCCCGCTTTCCAGTCGGGAAACCTGTCGTGCCAGCTGCATT
AATGAATCGGCCAACGCGCGGGGAGAGGCGGTTTGCGTATTGGGCGCTCTTCCGCTTCCTCGCTCACTGA
CTCGCTGCGCTCGGTCGTTCGGCTGCGGCGAGCGGTATCAGCTCACTCAAAGGCGGTAATACGGTTATCC
ACAGAATCAGGGGATAACGCAGGAAAGAACATGTGAGCAAAAGGCCAGCAAAAGGCCAGGAACCGTAAAA
AGGCCGCGTTGCTGGCGTTTTTCCATAGGCTCCGCCCCCCTGACGAGCATCACAAAAATCGACGCTCAAG
TCAGAGGTGGCGAAACCCGACAGGACTATAAAGATACCAGGCGTTTCCCCCTGGAAGCTCCCTCGTGCGC
TCTCCTGTTCCGACCCTGCCGCTTACCGGATACCTGTCCGCCTTTCTCCCTTCGGGAAGCGTGGCGCTTT
CTCAATGCTCACGCTGTAGGTATCTCAGTTCGGTGTAGGTCGTTCGCTCCAAGCTGGGCTGTGTGCACGA
ACCCCCCGTTCAGCCCGACCGCTGCGCCTTATCCGGTAACTATCGTCTTGAGTCCAACCCGGTAAGACAC
GACTTATCGCCACTGGCAGCAGCCACTGGTAACAGGATTAGCAGAGCGAGGTATGTAGGCGGTGCTACAG
AGTTCTTGAAGTGGTGGCCTAACTACGGCTACACTAGAAGGACAGTATTTGGTATCTGCGCTCTGCTGAA
GCCAGTTACCTTCGGAAAAAGAGTTGGTAGCTCTTGATCCGGCAAACAAACCACCGCTGGTAGCGGTGGT
TTTTTTGTTTGCAAGCAGCAGATTACGCGCAGAAAAAAAGGATCTCAAGAAGATCCTTTGATCTTTTCTA
CGGGGTCTGACGCTCAGTGGAACGAAAACTCACGTTAAGGGATTTTGGTCATGAGATTATCAAAAAGGAT
CTTCACCTAGATCCTTTTAAATTAAAAATGAAGTTTTAAATCAATCTAAAGTATATATGAGTAAACTTGG
TCTGACAGTTACCAATGCTTAATCAGTGAGGCACCTATCTCAGCGATCTGTCTATTTCGTTCATCCATAG
TTGCCTGACTCCCCGTCGTGTAGATAACTACGATACGGGAGGGCTTACCATCTGGCCCCAGTGCTGCAAT
GATACCGCGAGACCCACGCTCACCGGCTCCAGATTTATCAGCAATAAACCAGCCAGCCGGAAGGGCCGAG
CGCAGAAGTGGTCCTGCAACTTTATCCGCCTCCATCCAGTCTATTAATTGTTGCCGGGAAGCTAGAGTAA
GTAGTTCGCCAGTTAATAGTTTGCGCAACGTTGTTGCCATTGCTACAGGCATCGTGGTGTCACGCTCGTC
GTTTGGTATGGCTTCATTCAGCTCCGGTTCCCAACGATCAAGGCGAGTTACATGATCCCCCATGTTGTGC
AAAAAAGCGGTTAGCTCCTTCGGTCCTCCGATCGTTGTCAGAAGTAAGTTGGCCGCAGTGTTATCACTCA
TGGTTATGGCAGCACTGCATAATTCTCTTACTGTCATGCCATCCGTAAGATGCTTTTCTGTGACTGGTGA
GTACTCAACCAAGTCATTCTGAGAATAGTGTATGCGGCGACCGAGTTGCTCTTGCCCGGCGTCAATACGG
GATAATACCGCGCCACATAGCAGAACTTTAAAAGTGCTCATCATTGGAAAACGTTCTTCGGGGCGAAAAC
TCTCAAGGATCTTACCGCTGTTGAGATCCAGTTCGATGTAACCCACTCGTGCACCCAACTGATCTTCAGC
ATCTTTTACTTTCACCAGCGTTTCTGGGTGAGCAAAAACAGGAAGGCAAAATGCCGCAAAAAAGGGAATA
AGGGCGACACGGAAATGTTGAATACTCATACTCTTCCTTTTTCAATATTATTGAAGCATTTATCAGGGTT
ATTGTCTCATGAGCGGATACATATTTGAATGTATTTAGAAAAATAAACAAATAGGGGTTCCGCGCACATT
TCCCCGAAAAGTGCCACCTGACGTCGACGGATCGGGAGATCTCCCGATCCCCTATGGTCGACTCTCAGTA
CAATCTGCTCTGATGCCGCATAGTTAAGCCAGTATCTGCTCCCTGCTTGTGTGTTGGAGGTCGCTGAGTA
GTGCGCGAGCAAAATTTAAGCTACAACAAGGCAAGGCTTGACCGACAATTGCATGAAGAATCTGCTTAGG
GTTAGGCGTTTTGCGCTGCTTCGCGATGTACGGGCCAGATATACGCGTTGACATTGATTATTGACTAGTT
ATTAATAGTAATCAATTACGGGGTCATTAGTTCATAGCCCATATATGGAGTTCCGCGTTACATAACTTAC
GGTAAATGGCCCGCCTGGCTGACCGCCCAACGACCCCCGCCCATTGACGTCAATAATGACGTATGTTCCC
ATAGTAACGCCAATAGGGACTTTCCATTGACGTCAATGGGTGGACTATTTACGGTAAACTGCCCACTTGG
CAGTACATCAAGTGTATCATATGCCAAGTACGCCCCCTATTGACGTCAATGACGGTAAATGGCCCGCCTG
GCATTATGCCCAGTACATGACCTTATGGGACTTTCCTACTTGGCAGTACATCTACGTATTAGTCATCGCT
ATTACCATGGTGATGCGGTTTTGGCAGTACATCAATGGGCGTGGATAGCGGTTTGACTCACGGGGATTTC
CAAGTCTCCACCCCATTGACGTCAATGGGAGTTTGTTTTGGCACCAAAATCAACGGGACTTTCCAAAATG
TCGTAACAACTCCGCCCCATTGACGCAAATGGGCGGTAGGCGTGTACGGTGGGAGGTCTATATAAGCAGA
GCTCTCTGGCTAACTAGAGAACCCACTGCTTACTGGCTTATCGAAATTAATACGACTCACTATAGGGAGA
CCC
