Features (pLannotate 1.2.2; 21 found; start..end, strand, type, name):
     59..1858    +  CDS            Otop1: OTOP1_MOUSE - Experimental evidence at protein level: Swiss-Prot protein existence level 1. Proton-selective channel that specifically transports protons into cells (PubMed:29371428). Proton channel activity is only weakly- sensitive to voltage (PubMed:29371428). Proton-selective channel activity is probably required in cell types that use changes in intracellular pH for cell signaling or to regulate biochemical or developmental processes (PubMed:29371428). In the vestibular system of the inner ear, required for the formation and function of otoconia, which are calcium carbonate crystals that
   1896..1914    -  promoter       SP6 promoter: promoter for bacteriophage SP6 RNA polymerase
   1940..2164    +  polyA_signal   bGH poly(A) signal: bovine growth hormone polyadenylation signal
   2168..2189    +  promoter       SV40 promoter (fragment): SV40 enhancer and early promoter
   2210..2638    +  rep_origin     f1 ori (sequence partly withheld): f1 bacteriophage origin of replication; arrow indicates direction of (+) strand synthesis
   2652..2981    +  promoter       SV40 promoter: SV40 enhancer and early promoter
   3048..3839    +  CDS            neo: KKA2_KLEPN - Also known as kan, nptII. Experimental evidence at protein level: Swiss-Prot protein existence level 1. Resistance to kanamycin, neomycin, paromomycin, ribostamycin, butirosin and gentamicin B. From Klebsiella pneumoniae.
   3863..4021    +  CDS            ble (fragment): BLE_KLEPN - Experimental evidence at protein level: Swiss-Prot protein existence level 1. Binding protein with a strong affinity to the bleomycin family of antibiotics. Binds to CL990; an antimitotic-antibiotic compound. From Klebsiella pneumoniae.
   4016..4137    +  polyA_signal   SV40 poly(A) signal: SV40 polyadenylation signal
   4210..4226    -  protein_bind   lac operator: The lac repressor binds to the lac operator to inhibit transcription in E. coli. This inhibition can be relieved by adding lactose or isopropyl-β-D-thiogalactopyranoside (IPTG). lac repressor encoded by lacI
   4234..4264    -  promoter       lac promoter: promoter for the E. coli lac operon
   4279..4300    -  protein_bind   CAP binding site: CAP binding activates transcription in the presence of cAMP. E. coli catabolite activator protein
   4313..4405    -  CDS            lacI (fragment): lac repressor; lacI; The lac repressor binds to the lac operator to inhibit transcription in E. coli. This inhibition can be relieved by adding lactose or isopropyl-β-D-thiogalactopyranoside (IPTG).
   4588..5176    -  rep_origin     ori: high-copy-number ColE1/pMB1/pBR322/pUC origin of replication
   5347..6207    -  CDS            AmpR: β-lactamase; bla; confers resistance to ampicillin, carbenicillin, and related antibiotics
   6208..6312    -  promoter       AmpR promoter: bla
   6371..6423    -  misc_feature   bom (fragment): basis of mobility region from pBR322
   6578..6957    +  enhancer       CMV enhancer: human cytomegalovirus immediate early enhancer
   6958..7161    +  promoter       CMV promoter: human cytomegalovirus (CMV) immediate early promoter
   7157..7190    +  LTR            5' LTR (truncated) (fragment): truncated 5' long terminal repeat (LTR) from HIV-1
   7206..7224    +  promoter       T7 promoter: promoter for bacteriophage T7 RNA polymerase
>Addgene plasmid #114677 | mOtop1_pcDNA3 | addgene full sequence | sequence record 221605 | Addgene NGS Result
AAGCTTGGTACCGAGCTCGGATCCACTAGTAACGGCCGCCAGTGTGCTGGAATTCACCATGCCTGGGGGC
CCGGGCGCGCCCTCTTCTCCCGCAGCATCCTCAGGCTCCTCGCGTGCCGCGCCGTCGGGGATCGCGGCAT
GCCCTCTGTCCCCACCTCCCCTAGCCCGAGGGTCTCCACAAGCTTCCGGTCCCCGGCGCGGCGCCAGCGT
CCCGCAGAAGCTGGCGGAGACTCTGAGCAGCCAGTATGGACTGAACGTGTTCGTGGCGGGGCTGCTGTTC
CTGCTGGCCTGGGCGGTGCACGCGACGGGTGTGGGCAAGAGCGACCTGCTGTGCGTTCTAACCGCGCTTA
TGCTGCTGCAGCTGCTCTGGATGCTGTGGTACGTGGGTCGCAGCTACATGCAGCGCCGCCTCATCCGCCC
CAAGGACACGCACGCGGGTGCGCGCTGGCTTCGCGGAAGCATCACGTTGTTCGCGTTTATCACTGTCGTC
CTGGGATGCTTGAAAGTCGCATACTTCATTGGATTCTCGGAGTGCTTGTCAGCCACCGAGGGAGTTTTCC
CAGTCACCCATGCAGTGCATACCCTATTGCAGGTGTATTTCCTCTGGGGCCATGCTAAGGATATCATCAT
GTCTTTCAAAACACTGGAAAGGTTTGGGGTGATCCATTCAGTGTTCACGAACCTCCTACTGTGGGCCAAC
AGCGTCCTGAATGAATCAAAGCACCAGCTGAATGAGCACAAGGAACGGCTGATCACTCTGGGCTTTGGCA
ACATCACCATCGTTTTGGATGACCACACACCACAGTGTAACTGCACACCACCCGCCCTCTGCTCTGCCCT
CTCCCATGGGATTTACTATCTGTACCCCTTCAACATTGAGTACCAGATCCTGGCCTCGACCATGCTCTAC
GTGCTGTGGAAGAACATCGGGCGCAGAGTGGACAGCTCCCAGCACCAGAAGATGCAGTGCAGATTCGACG
GGGTCCTAGTGGGCTCCGTGCTGGGCTTGACAGTGCTGGCTGCCACCATCGCCGTGGTTGTGGTGTACAT
GATCCACATCGGGCGCTCCAAATCCAAGAGCGAGTCGGCTCTCATCATGTTCTATTTGTACGCTATCACG
GTGCTGCTGCTTATGGGGGCCGCAGGGCTAGTCGGAAGCTGGATTTACAGGGTGGATGAGAAGTCTCTGG
ATGAGTCAAAGAACCCAGCGCGCAAGCTGGATGTTGACCTGTTGGTGGCCACCGCCTCCGGCTCCTGGCT
CCTCTCCTGGGGCTCCATTCTGGCCATCGCCTGTGCTGAGACTCGCCCACCGTACACCTGGTACAACCTG
CCCTACTCGGTCCTGGTGATCGTGGAGAAGTATGTCCAAAACATTTTCATCATCGAGTCCGTGCACCTCG
AGCCTGAGGGGGTCCCGGAGGATGTGCGCACTCTGCGTGTGGTCACCGTCTGCAGCAGCGAGGCTGCCGC
ACTGGCTGCATCCACTCTCGGGAGCCAGGGGATGGCCCAGGATGGGTCACCTGCTGTCAATGGAAATCTG
TGTCTGCAGCAGAGGTGTGGGAAAGAGGACCAGGAGTCTGGCTGGGAAGGAGCTACGGGGACAACCCGAT
GTCTGGACTTCCTTCAGGGCGGCATGAAGAGGAGGCTTCTCAGAAACATCACGGCCTTTCTGTTTCTTTG
CAACATCTCGCTTTGGATTCCCCCTGCCTTTGGCTGCCGTCCCGAGTATGACAACGGATTGGAGGAAATT
GTCTTTGGCTTTGAACCCTGGATAATTGTGGTCAACCTGGCCATGCCCTTTTCCATTTTCTACCGGATGC
ACGCAGCTGCTGCCCTCTTTGAGGTCTATTGTAAGATCTAGGCGGCCGCTCGAGCATGCATCTAGAGGGC
CCTATTCTATAGTGTCACCTAAATGCTAGAGCTCGCTGATCAGCCTCGACTGTGCCTTCTAGTTGCCAGC
CATCTGTTGTTTGCCCCTCCCCCGTGCCTTCCTTGACCCTGGAAGGTGCCACTCCCACTGTCCTTTCCTA
ATAAAATGAGGAAATTGCATCGCATTGTCTGAGTAGGTGTCATTCTATTCTGGGGGGTGGGGTGGGGCAG
GACAGCAAGGGGGAGGATTGGGAAGACAATAGCAGGCATGCTGGGGATGCGGTGGGCTCTATGGCTTCTG
AGGCGGAAAGAACCAGCTGGGGCTCTAGGGGGTATCCCC
[124 nt withheld, positions 2210-2333]
C
[91 nt withheld, positions 2335-2425]
A
[49 nt withheld, positions 2427-2475]
CCTTTGACGTTGGAGTCCACGTTCTTT
[37 nt withheld, positions 2503-2539]
ACCCTATCTCGGTCTATTCTTTTGATTTATAAGGGATTTTGCCGATTTCGGCCTATTGGTTAAAAAATGA
GCTGATTTAACAAAAATTTAACGCGAATTAATTCTGTGGAATGTGTGTCAGTTAGGGTGTGGAAAGTCCC
CAGGCTCCCCAGCAGGCAGAAGTATGCAAAGCATGCATCTCAATTAGTCAGCAACCAGGTGTGGAAAGTC
CCCAGGCTCCCCAGCAGGCAGAAGTATGCAAAGCATGCATCTCAATTAGTCAGCAACCATAGTCCCGCCC
CTAACTCCGCCCATCCCGCCCCTAACTCCGCCCAGTTCCGCCCATTCTCCGCCCCATGGCTGACTAATTT
TTTTTATTTATGCAGAGGCCGAGGCCGCCTCTGCCTCTGAGCTATTCCAGAAGTAGTGAGGAGGCTTTTT
TGGAGGCCTAGGCTTTTGCAAAAAGCTCCCGGGAGCTTGTATATCCATTTTCGGATCTGATCAAGAGACA
GGATGAGGATCGTTTCGCATGATTGAACAAGATGGATTGCACGCAGGTTCTCCGGCCGCTTGGGTGGAGA
GGCTATTCGGCTATGACTGGGCACAACAGACAATCGGCTGCTCTGATGCCGCCGTGTTCCGGCTGTCAGC
GCAGGGGCGCCCGGTTCTTTTTGTCAAGACCGACCTGTCCGGTGCCCTGAATGAACTGCAGGACGAGGCA
GCGCGGCTATCGTGGCTGGCCACGACGGGCGTTCCTTGCGCAGCTGTGCTCGACGTTGTCACTGAAGCGG
GAAGGGACTGGCTGCTATTGGGCGAAGTGCCGGGGCAGGATCTCCTGTCATCTCACCTTGCTCCTGCCGA
GAAAGTATCCATCATGGCTGATGCAATGCGGCGGCTGCATACGCTTGATCCGGCTACCTGCCCATTCGAC
CACCAAGCGAAACATCGCATCGAGCGAGCACGTACTCGGATGGAAGCCGGTCTTGTCGATCAGGATGATC
TGGACGAAGAGCATCAGGGGCTCGCGCCAGCCGAACTGTTCGCCAGGCTCAAGGCGCGCATGCCCGACGG
CGAGGATCTCGTCGTGACCCATGGCGATGCCTGCTTGCCGAATATCATGGTGGAAAATGGCCGCTTTTCT
GGATTCATCGACTGTGGCCGGCTGGGTGTGGCGGACCGCTATCAGGACATAGCGTTGGCTACCCGTGATA
TTGCTGAAGAGCTTGGCGGCGAATGGGCTGACCGCTTCCTCGTGCTTTACGGTATCGCCGCTCCCGATTC
GCAGCGCATCGCCTTCTATCGCCTTCTTGACGAGTTCTTCTGAGCGGGACTCTGGGGTTCGAAATGACCG
ACCAAGCGACGCCCAACCTGCCATCACGAGATTTCGATTCCACCGCCGCCTTCTATGAAAGGTTGGGCTT
CGGAATCGTTTTCCGGGACGCCGGCTGGATGATCCTCCAGCGCGGGGATCTCATGCTGGAGTTCTTCGCC
CACCCCAACTTGTTTATTGCAGCTTATAATGGTTACAAATAAAGCAATAGCATCACAAATTTCACAAATA
AAGCATTTTTTTCACTGCATTCTAGTTGTGGTTTGTCCAAACTCATCAATGTATCTTATCATGTCTGTAT
ACCGTCGACCTCTAGCTAGAGCTTGGCGTAATCATGGTCATAGCTGTTTCCTGTGTGAAATTGTTATCCG
CTCACAATTCCACACAACATACGAGCCGGAAGCATAAAGTGTAAAGCCTGGGGTGCCTAATGAGTGAGCT
AACTCACATTAATTGCGTTGCGCTCACTGCCCGCTTTCCAGTCGGGAAACCTGTCGTGCCAGCTGCATTA
ATGAATCGGCCAACGCGCGGGGAGAGGCGGTTTGCGTATTGGGCGCTCTTCCGCTTCCTCGCTCACTGAC
TCGCTGCGCTCGGTCGTTCGGCTGCGGCGAGCGGTATCAGCTCACTCAAAGGCGGTAATACGGTTATCCA
CAGAATCAGGGGATAACGCAGGAAAGAACATGTGAGCAAAAGGCCAGCAAAAGGCCAGGAACCGTAAAAA
GGCCGCGTTGCTGGCGTTTTTCCATAGGCTCCGCCCCCCTGACGAGCATCACAAAAATCGACGCTCAAGT
CAGAGGTGGCGAAACCCGACAGGACTATAAAGATACCAGGCGTTTCCCCCTGGAAGCTCCCTCGTGCGCT
CTCCTGTTCCGACCCTGCCGCTTACCGGATACCTGTCCGCCTTTCTCCCTTCGGGAAGCGTGGCGCTTTC
TCATAGCTCACGCTGTAGGTATCTCAGTTCGGTGTAGGTCGTTCGCTCCAAGCTGGGCTGTGTGCACGAA
CCCCCCGTTCAGCCCGACCGCTGCGCCTTATCCGGTAACTATCGTCTTGAGTCCAACCCGGTAAGACACG
ACTTATCGCCACTGGCAGCAGCCACTGGTAACAGGATTAGCAGAGCGAGGTATGTAGGCGGTGCTACAGA
GTTCTTGAAGTGGTGGCCTAACTACGGCTACACTAGAAGAACAGTATTTGGTATCTGCGCTCTGCTGAAG
CCAGTTACCTTCGGAAAAAGAGTTGGTAGCTCTTGATCCGGCAAACAAACCACCGCTGGTAGCGGTGGTT
TTTTTGTTTGCAAGCAGCAGATTACGCGCAGAAAAAAAGGATCTCAAGAAGATCCTTTGATCTTTTCTAC
GGGGTCTGACGCTCAGTGGAACGAAAACTCACGTTAAGGGATTTTGGTCATGAGATTATCAAAAAGGATC
TTCACCTAGATCCTTTTAAATTAAAAATGAAGTTTTAAATCAATCTAAAGTATATATGAGTAAACTTGGT
CTGACAGTTACCAATGCTTAATCAGTGAGGCACCTATCTCAGCGATCTGTCTATTTCGTTCATCCATAGT
TGCCTGACTCCCCGTCGTGTAGATAACTACGATACGGGAGGGCTTACCATCTGGCCCCAGTGCTGCAATG
ATACCGCGAGACCCACGCTCACCGGCTCCAGATTTATCAGCAATAAACCAGCCAGCCGGAAGGGCCGAGC
GCAGAAGTGGTCCTGCAACTTTATCCGCCTCCATCCAGTCTATTAATTGTTGCCGGGAAGCTAGAGTAAG
TAGTTCGCCAGTTAATAGTTTGCGCAACGTTGTTGCCATTGCTACAGGCATCGTGGTGTCACGCTCGTCG
TTTGGTATGGCTTCATTCAGCTCCGGTTCCCAACGATCAAGGCGAGTTACATGATCCCCCATGTTGTGCA
AAAAAGCGGTTAGCTCCTTCGGTCCTCCGATCGTTGTCAGAAGTAAGTTGGCCGCAGTGTTATCACTCAT
GGTTATGGCAGCACTGCATAATTCTCTTACTGTCATGCCATCCGTAAGATGCTTTTCTGTGACTGGTGAG
TACTCAACCAAGTCATTCTGAGAATAGTGTATGCGGCGACCGAGTTGCTCTTGCCCGGCGTCAATACGGG
ATAATACCGCGCCACATAGCAGAACTTTAAAAGTGCTCATCATTGGAAAACGTTCTTCGGGGCGAAAACT
CTCAAGGATCTTACCGCTGTTGAGATCCAGTTCGATGTAACCCACTCGTGCACCCAACTGATCTTCAGCA
TCTTTTACTTTCACCAGCGTTTCTGGGTGAGCAAAAACAGGAAGGCAAAATGCCGCAAAAAAGGGAATAA
GGGCGACACGGAAATGTTGAATACTCATACTCTTCCTTTTTCAATATTATTGAAGCATTTATCAGGGTTA
TTGTCTCATGAGCGGATACATATTTGAATGTATTTAGAAAAATAAACAAATAGGGGTTCCGCGCACATTT
CCCCGAAAAGTGCCACCTGACGTCGACGGATCGGGAGATCTCCCGATCCCCTATGGTGCACTCTCAGTAC
AATCTGCTCTGATGCCGCATAGTTAAGCCAGTATCTGCTCCCTGCTTGTGTGTTGGAGGTCGCTGAGTAG
TGCGCGAGCAAAATTTAAGCTACAACAAGGCAAGGCTTGACCGACAATTGCATGAAGAATCTGCTTAGGG
TTAGGCGTTTTGCGCTGCTTCGCGATGTACGGGCCAGATATACGCGTTGACATTGATTATTGACTAGTTA
TTAATAGTAATCAATTACGGGGTCATTAGTTCATAGCCCATATATGGAGTTCCGCGTTACATAACTTACG
GTAAATGGCCCGCCTGGCTGACCGCCCAACGACCCCCGCCCATTGACGTCAATAATGACGTATGTTCCCA
TAGTAACGCCAATAGGGACTTTCCATTGACGTCAATGGGTGGAGTATTTACGGTAAACTGCCCACTTGGC
AGTACATCAAGTGTATCATATGCCAAGTACGCCCCCTATTGACGTCAATGACGGTAAATGGCCCGCCTGG
CATTATGCCCAGTACATGACCTTATGGGACTTTCCTACTTGGCAGTACATCTACGTATTAGTCATCGCTA
TTACCATGGTGATGCGGTTTTGGCAGTACATCAATGGGCGTGGATAGCGGTTTGACTCACGGGGATTTCC
AAGTCTCCACCCCATTGACGTCAATGGGAGTTTGTTTTGGCACCAAAATCAACGGGACTTTCCAAAATGT
CGTAACAACTCCGCCCCATTGACGCAAATGGGCGGTAGGCGTGTACGGTGGGAGGTCTATATAAGCAGAG
CTCTCTGGCTAACTAGAGAACCCACTGCTTACTGGCTTATCGAAATTAATACGACTCACTATAGGGAGAC
CC
